Addgene plasmid #174728: pDsEndoNA2
Purpose: Expresses DsRed-endoNA2 fusion protein for detection of polysialic acid. The endoNA2 is a catalytically inactive form of endosialidase from bacteriophage PK1A2.
Depositing lab: Jukka Finne. Depositing organization: University of Helsinki. Publication: Internalization of a polysialic acid-binding Escherichia coli bacteriophage into eukaryotic neuroblastoma cells. Lehti TA, Pajunen MI, Skog MS, Finne J. Nat Commun. 2017 Dec 4;8(1):1915. doi: 10.1038/s41467-017-02057-3. PubMed 29203765.
Backbone
  Vector backbone: pFEndoNA2
  Backbone manufacturer: Finne lab
  Backbone size w/o insert (bp): 7102
  Total vector size (bp): 7051
  Modifications to backbone: The egfp gene deleted, and NotI and SpeI restriction sites introduced
  Vector type: Bacterial Expression
Growth in bacteria
  Bacterial resistance: Ampicillin, 100 μg/mL
  Growth temperature: 37°C
  Growth strain: NEB Stable
  Copy number: High Copy
Gene/Insert
  Gene/Insert name: DsRed-Monomer (alt name: DsRed. M1)
  Species: Discosoma sp.
  Insert size (bp): 686
  GenBank ID: EU827527.1
  Promoter: T5
  Tag / fusion protein: Histag (N terminal on backbone)
  Cloning method: Restriction Enzyme; 5′ cloning site NotI (not destroyed); 3′ cloning site SpeI (not destroyed)
  Sequencing primers: 5′ CCCGAAAAGTGCCACCTG
Terms and licenses: Academic/Nonprofit Terms; Industry Terms: Not Available to Industry
Depositor comments: This plasmid can be amplified and maintained in ampicillin-sensitive E. coli strains that harbor the lacIq mutation (such as XL1 Blue and JM109) or carries the pREP4 repressor plasmid (such as M15 [pREP4]).
How to cite: pDsEndoNA2 was a gift from Jukka Finne (Addgene plasmid # 174728 ; http://n2t.net/addgene:174728 ; RRID:Addgene_174728)
