[The description below was written by a language model from this plasmid's Addgene catalogue record and pLannotate feature annotations shown in this document.]
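Description:
pDsEndoNA2 is a 7,051 bp bacterial expression plasmid that produces a red fluorescent probe for polysialic acid. It derives from the pFEndoNA2 backbone, in which the egfp gene was removed and NotI and SpeI sites were introduced; DsRed-Monomer (DsRed.M1, from Discosoma sp.) was then cloned between those two sites, both of which remain intact. Replication relies on a high-copy ColE1/pMB1-type origin, accompanied by a bom region and a short rop fragment, and selection is by ampicillin through the bla gene and its own promoter. The feature table also shows a cat coding sequence preceded by only a fragment of the cat promoter; chloramphenicol is not listed as a selection marker in the record.

Expression is driven by the phage T5 promoter, which is recognised by E. coli RNA polymerase and is controlled by lac operator sequences, so transcription is repressed by LacI and can be relieved with IPTG. This explains the depositor's note that the plasmid should be kept in hosts carrying lacIq or the pREP4 repressor plasmid. The open reading frame begins with an N-terminal 6xHis affinity tag, continues into DsRed.M1, and is followed by endoNA2, a catalytically inactive form of the endosialidase of bacteriophage PK1A2. The automated annotation labels this region by homology to the phage K1E endosialidase tail fibre protein, whose C-terminal chaperone portion mediates trimerisation and folding. Lambda t0 and rrnB T1 terminators lie downstream. Because the inactive enzyme is used for detection rather than cleavage of polysialic acid, the purified fusion serves as a fluorescent detection reagent for this glycan.
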