Features (pLannotate 1.2.2; 14 found; start..end, strand, type, name):
     81..125     +  promoter       T5 promoter: bacteriophage T5 promoter for E. coli RNA polymerase, with embedded lac operator
    133..149     +  protein_bind   lac operator: The lac repressor binds to the lac operator to inhibit transcription in E. coli. This inhibition can be relieved by adding lactose or isopropyl-β-D-thiogalactopyranoside (IPTG). lac repressor encoded by lacI
    198..215     +  CDS            6xHis: 6xHis affinity tag
    225..896     +  CDS            DsRed.M1: DsRed.M1 is a basic (constitutively fluorescent) red fluorescent protein published in 2007, derived from Discosoma sp..
   1302..3704    +  CDS            GP90: FIBER_BPK1E - Also known as END. Experimental evidence at protein level: Swiss-Prot protein existence level 1. [C-terminal chaperone protein]: The C-terminal chaperone protein mediates homotrimerization and proper folding of the catalytic endo-N trimer. From Escherichia phage K1E (Bacteriophage K1E).
   3869..3963    +  terminator     lambda t0 terminator: transcription terminator from phage lambda
   3978..4006    +  promoter       cat promoter (fragment): promoter of the E. coli cat gene encoding chloramphenicol acetyltransferase
   4007..4663    +  CDS            cat: CAT_ECOLX - Experimental evidence at protein level: Swiss-Prot protein existence level 1. This enzyme is an effector of chloramphenicol resistance in bacteria. From Escherichia coli. This protein is used as a marker in many commonly used cloning vectors, such as pACYC184.
   4731..4817    +  terminator     rrnB T1 terminator: Escherichia coli rrnB; transcription terminator T1 from the E. coli rrnB gene
   4829..4870    +  CDS            rop (fragment): Rop protein, which maintains plasmids at low copy number; rop
   4972..5112    +  misc_feature   bom: basis of mobility region from pBR322
   5298..5886    -  rep_origin     ori: high-copy-number ColE1/pMB1/pBR322/pUC origin of replication
   6057..6917    -  CDS            AmpR: β-lactamase; bla; confers resistance to ampicillin, carbenicillin, and related antibiotics
   6918..7022    -  promoter       AmpR promoter: bla
>Addgene plasmid #174728 | pDsEndoNA2 | addgene full sequence | sequence record 343513 | Addgene NGS Result
TCTAAGAAACCATTATTATCATGACATTAACCTATAAAAATAGGCGTATCACGAGGCCCTTTCGTCTTCA
CCTCGAGAAATCATAAAAAATTTATTTGCTTTGTGAGCGGATAACAATTATAATAGATTCAATTGTGAGC
GGATAACAATTTCACACAGAATTCATTAAAGAGGAGAAATTAACTATGAGAGGATCTCACCATCACCATC
ACCATGGCGGCCGCGACAACACCGAGGACGTCATCAAGGAGTTCATGCAGTTCAAGGTGCGCATGGAGGG
CTCCGTGAACGGCCACTACTTCGAGATCGAGGGCGAGGGCGAGGGCAAGCCCTACGAGGGCACCCAGACC
GCCAAGCTGCAGGTGACCAAGGGCGGCCCCCTGCCCTTCGCCTGGGACATCCTGTCCCCCCAGTTCCAGT
ACGGCTCCAAGGCCTACGTGAAGCACCCCGCCGACATCCCCGACTACATGAAGCTGTCCTTCCCCGAGGG
CTTCACCTGGGAGCGCTCCATGAACTTCGAGGACGGCGGCGTGGTGGAGGTGCAGCAGGACTCCTCCCTG
CAGGACGGCACCTTCATCTACAAGGTGAAGTTCAAGGGCGTGAACTTCCCCGCCGACGGCCCCGTAATGC
AGAAGAAGACTGCCGGCTGGGAGCCCTCCACCGAGAAGCTGTACCCCCAGGACGGCGTGCTGAAGGGCGA
GATCTCCCACGCCCTGAAGCTGAAGGACGGCGGCCACTACACCTGCGACTTCAAGACCGTGTACAAGGCC
AAGAAGCCCGTGCAGCTGCCCGGCAACCACTACGTGGACTCCAAGCTGGACATCACCAACCACAACGAGG
ACTACACCGTGGTGGAGCAGTACGAGCACGCCGAGGCCCGCCACTCCGGCTCCCAGACTAGTGGGATCGC
AAATAACTATACTGATAGTAAAAGTGCTGAAACATTGGAAAATGCGCGTAAAGAGGCTTTTGCTCAGTCT
AAAGATGTTTTGAATATGGCAAAAGCACACTCAAATAGTGTTGCTAGAACAACTTTAGAAACTGCTGAAG
AACATGCAAATAGTGTTGCCAGAACAACTTTAGAAACTGCTGAAGAACATGCAAATAAAAAATCAGCTGA
GGCGTTAGCAAGCGCTAATGTGTATGCAGACAGCAAGTCTTCTCACACACTAAAAACTGCAAATAGCTAT
ACCGATGTGACTGTAAGTAATTCGACTAAGAAAGCAATCCGTGAATCGAATCAATACACAGATCATAAAT
TCCGTCAACTTGACAACCGGTTAGATAAGCTGTACACGGATCAATTCAAGAGTAAAATAGCAGGTGCAAT
CTGGCGTAACTTGGATGACAAGCTCACCGAGGTTGTATCGCTTAAAGATTTTGGAGCCAAAGGTGATGGT
AAGACAAACGACCAAGATGCAGTAAATGCAGCGATGGCTTCAGGTAAGAGAATTGACGGTGCTGGTGCTA
CTTACAAAGTATCATCTTTACCTGATATGGAGCGATTCTATAACACCCGCTTCGTATGGGAACGTTTATC
AGGTCAACCTCTTTACTATGTGAGTAAAGGTTTTATCAATGGTGAACTCTATAAAATCACGGATAACCCT
TATTACAATGCTTGGCCTCAAGACAAAGCGTTTGTATATGAGAACGTGATATATGCACCTTACATGGGTA
GCGACCGTCATGGTGTTAGTCGTCTGCATGTATCATGGGTTAAGTCTGGTGACGATGGTCAAACATGGTC
TACACCAGAGTGGTTAACTGATCTGCATCCAGATTACCCTACAGTGAACTATCATTGTATGAGCATGGGT
GTATGTCGCAACCGTCTGTTTGCCATGATTGAAACACGTACTTTAGCCAAGAACGCACTAACCAATTGTG
CATTGTGGGATCGCCCTATGTCTCGTAGTCTGCATCTTACGGGTGGTATCACTAAGGCTGCAAATCAGCG
ATATGCAACAATACATGTACCAGATCACGGACTATTCGTGGGCGATTTTGTTAACTTCTCTAATTCTGCG
GTAACAGGTGTATCAGGTGATATGACTGTTGCAACGGTAATAGATAAGGACAACTTCACGGTTCTTACAC
CTAACCAGCAGACTTCAGATTTGAATAACGCTGGAAAGAATTGGCACATGGGTACTTCTTTCCATAAGTC
TCCGTGGCGTAAGACAGATCTTGGTCTAATCCCTCATGTCACAGAGGTGCATAGCTTTGCTACTATTGAT
AACAATGGCTTTGTTATGGGCTATCATCAAGGTGATGTAGCTCCACGAGAAGTTGGGCTTTTCTACTTCC
CTGATGCTTTCAATAGCCCATCTAATTATGTTCGTCGTCAGATACCATCTGAGTATGAACCAGATGCGGC
AGAGCCATGCATCAAGTACTATGACGGTGTATTATACCTTATCACTCGTGGTACTCGTGGCGACCGACTA
GGAAGCTCTCTGCATCGTAGTAGAGATATAGGTCAGACTTGGGAGTCACTAAGATTTCCACATAATGTGT
ATCATACTACTTTACCGTTTGCTAAGGTAGGAGATGACCTTATTATGTTTGGTTCAGAACGTGCAGAAAA
TGAATGGGAAGCAGGTGCACCAGATGATCGTTACAAGGCATCTTATCCTCGTACCTTCTATGCACGATTG
AATGTAAACAATTGGAATGCAGCTGATATTGAATGGGTTAACATCACAGACCAAATCTATCAGGGTGACA
TTGTGGACTCTAGTGTAGGTGTAGGTTCGGTAGTAGTTAAAGACAGCTACATTTACTATATCTTTGGTGG
CGAAAACCATTTCAACCCAATGACTTATGGTGACAACAGAGATAAAGACCCATTTAAAGGTCATGGACAC
CCTACTGATATATACTGCTATAAGATGCAGATTGCAAATGACAGTCGTGTATCTCGTAAGTTTACATATG
GTGCAACTCCCGGACAGGCTATACCTACCTTCATGGGTACTGATGGTATTCGTACTATTCCTGCTCCACT
TCACTTATCAGGAGAGGTAGTTGCCGCAGATATGACTGTCGAACATCTTACCCTGAAGGCAAGTACAAGT
GCTAATATTCGCTCAGAGATGCTGATGGAAGGTGAATATGGGTTCATTGGTAAGACTATACCAAAGGATA
ACCCAACTGCCCAACGTGTCATCATCTCTGGTGGAGGGGGTACAGCAGCAGATACCGGTGCGCAAATTAC
CTTACATGGAGCAGGTTCTAGTACTTCTAGACGCGCAGTATATAATGCCAATGAGCACTTGTTCCAAAGC
GGGGCTATCATGCCCTACAATGATAACGTGTATCCTGCTGGCGGCCCTCGTAATAGATTCACTACTATCC
ATCTTACAAGTGACCCTATTATTACGTCTGATGCCACTCATAAGTATGGATCACAAGGTATTGATGAGAG
TGTACTAAAGGCATGGGGTAAGGTTAGCTTCAAGCAGTACAAGTTGATTGGTGAGATGTCTCGTGGTGTG
CACCACACTCACTTTGGTGTATTGGCACAAGACATTGTAGCTGCTTTTGCATCCGAAGGGTTAGATGCAA
TCGACTTCGGCATTGTCTCCTTCGAAGAAGGTCAGTTTGGTGTTAGATATAGTGAAATCTTAATCTTGGA
GGCTGCTTATACTCGTTATCGTTTAGATAAGTTAGAGGAGATGTATGCCACTAATAAAATCAGTTAAGCA
AGCTGCTGTACTCCAGAATACAGAAGAACTTATTCAATCAGGACGTGACCCTAAGCAGGCATACGCCATT
GCCAAGGATGTACAAGTAAAGCGGCCGATCCGCATGCGAGCTCGGTACCCCGGGTCGACCTGCAGCCAAG
CTTAATTAGCTGAGCTTGGACTCCTGTTGATAGATCCAGTAATGACCTCAGAACTCCATCTGGATTTGTT
CAGAACGCTCGGTTGCCGCCGGGCGTTTTTTATTGGTGAGAATCCAAGCTAGCTTGGCGAGATTTTCAGG
AGCTAAGGAAGCTAAAATGGAGAAAAAAATCACTGGATATACCACCGTTGATATATCCCAATGGCATCGT
AAAGAACATTTTGAGGCATTTCAGTCAGTTGCTCAATGTACCTATAACCAGACCGTTCAGCTGGATATTA
CGGCCTTTTTAAAGACCGTAAAGAAAAATAAGCACAAGTTTTATCCGGCCTTTATTCACATTCTTGCCCG
CCTGATGAATGCTCATCCGGAATTTCGTATGGCAATGAAAGACGGTGAGCTGGTGATATGGGATAGTGTT
CACCCTTGTTACACCGTTTTCCATGAGCAAACTGAAACGTTTTCATCGCTCTGGAGTGAATACCACGACG
ATTTCCGGCAGTTTCTACACATATATTCGCAAGATGTGGCGTGTTACGGTGAAAACCTGGCCTATTTCCC
TAAAGGGTTTATTGAGAATATGTTTTTCGTCTCAGCCAATCCCTGGGTGAGTTTCACCAGTTTTGATTTA
AACGTGGCCAATATGGACAACTTCTTCGCCCCCGTTTTCACCATGGGCAAATATTATACGCAAGGCGACA
AGGTGCTGATGCCGCTGGCGATTCAGGTTCATCATGCCGTTTGTGATGGCTTCCATGTCGGCAGAATGCT
TAATGAATTACAACAGTACTGCGATGAGTGGCAGGGCGGGGCGTAATTTTTTTAAGGCAGTTATTGGTGC
CCTTAAACGCCTGGGGTAATGACTCTCTAGCTTGAGGCATCAAATAAAACGAAAGGCTCAGTCGAAAGAC
TGGGCCTTTCGTTTTATCTGTTGTTTGTCGGTGAACGCTCTCCTGAGTAGGACAAATCCGCCCTCTAGAG
CTGCCTCGCGCGTTTCGGTGATGACGGTGAAAACCTCTGACACATGCAGCTCCCGGAGACGGTCACAGCT
TGTCTGTAAGCGGATGCCGGGAGCAGACAAGCCCGTCAGGGCGCGTCAGCGGGTGTTGGCGGGTGTCGGG
GCGCAGCCATGACCCAGTCACGTAGCGATAGCGGAGTGTATACTGGCTTAACTATGCGGCATCAGAGCAG
ATTGTACTGAGAGTGCACCATATGCGGTGTGAAATACCGCACAGATGCGTAAGGAGAAAATACCGCATCA
GGCGCTCTTCCGCTTCCTCGCTCACTGACTCGCTGCGCTCGGTCGTTCGGCTGCGGCGAGCGGTATCAGC
TCACTCAAAGGCGGTAATACGGTTATCCACAGAATCAGGGGATAACGCAGGAAAGAACATGTGAGCAAAA
GGCCAGCAAAAGGCCAGGAACCGTAAAAAGGCCGCGTTGCTGGCGTTTTTCCATAGGCTCCGCCCCCCTG
ACGAGCATCACAAAAATCGACGCTCAAGTCAGAGGTGGCGAAACCCGACAGGACTATAAAGATACCAGGC
GTTTCCCCCTGGAAGCTCCCTCGTGCGCTCTCCTGTTCCGACCCTGCCGCTTACCGGATACCTGTCCGCC
TTTCTCCCTTCGGGAAGCGTGGCGCTTTCTCATAGCTCACGCTGTAGGTATCTCAGTTCGGTGTAGGTCG
TTCGCTCCAAGCTGGGCTGTGTGCACGAACCCCCCGTTCAGCCCGACCGCTGCGCCTTATCCGGTAACTA
TCGTCTTGAGTCCAACCCGGTAAGACACGACTTATCGCCACTGGCAGCAGCCACTGGTAACAGGATTAGC
AGAGCGAGGTATGTAGGCGGTGCTACAGAGTTCTTGAAGTGGTGGCCTAACTACGGCTACACTAGAAGGA
CAGTATTTGGTATCTGCGCTCTGCTGAAGCCAGTTACCTTCGGAAAAAGAGTTGGTAGCTCTTGATCCGG
CAAACAAACCACCGCTGGTAGCGGTGGTTTTTTTGTTTGCAAGCAGCAGATTACGCGCAGAAAAAAAGGA
TCTCAAGAAGATCCTTTGATCTTTTCTACGGGGTCTGACGCTCAGTGGAACGAAAACTCACGTTAAGGGA
TTTTGGTCATGAGATTATCAAAAAGGATCTTCACCTAGATCCTTTTAAATTAAAAATGAAGTTTTAAATC
AATCTAAAGTATATATGAGTAAACTTGGTCTGACAGTTACCAATGCTTAATCAGTGAGGCACCTATCTCA
GCGATCTGTCTATTTCGTTCATCCATAGTTGCCTGACTCCCCGTCGTGTAGATAACTACGATACGGGAGG
GCTTACCATCTGGCCCCAGTGCTGCAATGATACCGCGAGACCCACGCTCACCGGCTCCAGATTTATCAGC
AATAAACCAGCCAGCCGGAAGGGCCGAGCGCAGAAGTGGTCCTGCAACTTTATCCGCCTCCATCCAGTCT
ATTAATTGTTGCCGGGAAGCTAGAGTAAGTAGTTCGCCAGTTAATAGTTTGCGCAACGTTGTTGCCATTG
CTACAGGCATCGTGGTGTCACGCTCGTCGTTTGGTATGGCTTCATTCAGCTCCGGTTCCCAACGATCAAG
GCGAGTTACATGATCCCCCATGTTGTGCAAAAAAGCGGTTAGCTCCTTCGGTCCTCCGATCGTTGTCAGA
AGTAAGTTGGCCGCAGTGTTATCACTCATGGTTATGGCAGCACTGCATAATTCTCTTACTGTCATGCCAT
CCGTAAGATGCTTTTCTGTGACTGGTGAGTACTCAACCAAGTCATTCTGAGAATAGTGTATGCGGCGACC
GAGTTGCTCTTGCCCGGCGTCAATACGGGATAATACCGCGCCACATAGCAGAACTTTAAAAGTGCTCATC
ATTGGAAAACGTTCTTCGGGGCGAAAACTCTCAAGGATCTTACCGCTGTTGAGATCCAGTTCGATGTAAC
CCACTCGTGCACCCAACTGATCTTCAGCATCTTTTACTTTCACCAGCGTTTCTGGGTGAGCAAAAACAGG
AAGGCAAAATGCCGCAAAAAAGGGAATAAGGGCGACACGGAAATGTTGAATACTCATACTCTTCCTTTTT
CAATATTATTGAAGCATTTATCAGGGTTATTGTCTCATGAGCGGATACATATTTGAATGTATTTAGAAAA
ATAAACAAATAGGGGTTCCGCGCACATTTCCCCGAAAAGTGCCACCTGACG
